Addgene plasmid #70322: R777-E038 Hs.DUSP3-nostop
Purpose: Gateway ORF clone of human DUSP3 [NM_004090.3] without stop codon (for C-terminal fusions)
Depositing lab: Dominic Esposito. Depositing organization: National Cancer Institute (NCI).
Backbone
  Vector backbone: pDonor-255
  Backbone size w/o insert (bp): 2693
  Vector type: Gateway Entry Clone
Growth in bacteria
  Bacterial resistance: Spectinomycin, 50 μg/mL
  Growth temperature: 37°C
  Growth strain: DH10B
  Copy number: High Copy
Gene/Insert
  Gene/Insert name: DUSP3
  Species: H. sapiens (human)
  Insert size (bp): 555
  GenBank ID: NM_004090.3
  Entrez Gene: DUSP3 (a.k.a. VHR)
  Cloning method: Gateway Cloning
  Sequencing primers: 5′ M13F 23-mer (5'-CCCAGTCACGACGTTGTAAAACG); 3′ attLR 23-mer (5'-TAACATCAGAGATTTTGAGACAC)
Terms and licenses: Academic/Nonprofit Terms; Industry Terms: Not Available to Industry
How to cite: R777-E038 Hs.DUSP3-nostop was a gift from Dominic Esposito (Addgene plasmid # 70322 ; http://n2t.net/addgene:70322 ; RRID:Addgene_70322)
