[The description below was written by a language model from this plasmid's Addgene catalogue record and pLannotate feature annotations shown in this document.]
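Description:
R777-E038 Hs.DUSP3-nostop is a Gateway entry clone built on the pDonor-255 backbone (about 2.7 kb without insert; 3,248 nt in total) that carries the human DUSP3 open reading frame, also known as VHR, corresponding to the NM_004090.3 reference transcript. It is a bacterial propagation plasmid rather than an expression vector. It replicates from a high-copy ColE1/pUC-type origin and is selected with spectinomycin through an aadA (SmR) aminoglycoside adenylyltransferase gene, which sits downstream of fragments of a class 1 integron Pc promoter and a gentamicin acetyltransferase gene. Short lacZα and lacI fragments are also annotated. The rrnB T1 and T2 terminators lie upstream of the cloning region, where they would help insulate the insert from read-through transcription.

The 555 bp DUSP3 coding sequence sits between two Gateway attL recombination sites. The automated annotation labels them attL3 and a partial attL2, so the exact identity of the upstream site should be checked against the depositor's documentation. No promoter, tag or reporter is annotated around the ORF. Expression therefore depends on moving the insert by an LR Clonase reaction into a destination vector that supplies these elements. The native stop codon has been omitted, so the ORF can read through the downstream recombination site into a C-terminal tag or fusion partner provided by the destination vector. DUSP3 encodes a dual-specificity phosphatase with a strong preference for phosphotyrosine that dephosphorylates and inactivates ERK1 and ERK2. The clone therefore serves as a starting point for making C-terminally fused DUSP3 expression constructs.
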