Features (pLannotate 1.2.2; 11 found; start..end, strand, type, name):
     18..54      -  CDS            lacZα (fragment): LacZα fragment of β-galactosidase; lacZ fragment
     85..180     +  protein_bind   attL3: mutant version of attL; recombination site for the Gateway® LR reaction LR Clonase™
    186..740     +  CDS            DUSP3: DUS3_HUMAN - Also known as VHR. Experimental evidence at protein level: Swiss-Prot protein existence level 1. Shows activity both for tyrosine-protein phosphate and serine-protein phosphate, but displays a strong preference toward phosphotyrosines. Specifically dephosphorylates and inactivates ERK1 and ERK2. From Homo sapiens (Human).
    745..838     -  protein_bind   attL2 (fragment): mutant version of attL; recombination site for the Gateway® LR reaction LR Clonase™
    953..976     +  promoter       Pc promoter (fragment): intI1 (promoter lies within the coding sequence); class 1 integron promoter
   1152..1208    +  CDS            GmR (fragment): gentamycin acetyltransferase; aacC1; confers resistance to gentamycin
   1215..2006    +  CDS            SmR: aminoglycoside adenylyltransferase (Murphy, 1985); aadA; confers resistance to spectinomycin and streptomycin
   2099..2687    +  rep_origin     ori: high-copy-number ColE1/pMB1/pBR322/pUC origin of replication
   2870..2962    +  CDS            lacI (fragment): lac repressor; lacI; The lac repressor binds to the lac operator to inhibit transcription in E. coli. This inhibition can be relieved by adding lactose or isopropyl-β-D-thiogalactopyranoside (IPTG).
   3017..3044    -  terminator     rrnB T2 terminator: transcription terminator T2 from the E. coli rrnB gene
   3176..3219    +  terminator     rrnB T1 terminator: Escherichia coli rrnB; transcription terminator T1 from the E. coli rrnB gene
>Addgene plasmid #70322 | R777-E038 Hs.DUSP3-nostop | depositor full sequence | sequence record 125771 | Full Sequence
TTAACGCTAGCATGGATGTTTTCCCAGTCACGACGTTGTAAAACGACGGCCAGTCTTAAAATTCGAGCTC
GGTCCGAGGATCCGAAATAATGATTTTATTTTGACTGATAGTGACCTGTTCGTTGCAACAAATTGATAAG
CAATGCTTTTTTATAATGCCAACTTTGTACAAAAAAGTTGGCACCATGTCGGGCTCGTTCGAGCTCTCGG
TGCAGGATCTCAACGACCTGCTCTCGGACGGCAGCGGCTGCTACAGCCTCCCGAGCCAGCCCTGCAACGA
GGTCACCCCGCGGATCTACGTGGGCAACGCGTCTGTGGCTCAGGACATCCCCAAGCTGCAGAAACTAGGC
ATCACCCATGTGCTGAACGCGGCTGAGGGCAGGTCCTTCATGCACGTCAACACCAATGCCAACTTCTACA
AGGACTCCGGCATCACATACCTGGGCATCAAGGCCAACGACACACAGGAGTTCAACCTCAGCGCTTACTT
TGAAAGGGCTGCCGACTTCATTGACCAGGCTTTGGCTCAAAAGAATGGCCGGGTGCTCGTCCACTGCCGG
GAAGGTTATAGCCGCTCCCCAACGCTAGTTATCGCCTACCTCATGATGCGGCAGAAGATGGACGTCAAGT
CTGCCCTGAGCATCGTGAGGCAGAACCGTGAGATCGGCCCCAACGATGGCTTCCTGGCCCAGCTCTGCCA
GCTCAATGACAGACTAGCCAAGGAGGGGAAGTTGAAACCCTCAACTTTCTTGTACAAAGTTGGCATTATA
GGAAAGCATTGCTTATCAATTTGTTGCAACGAACAGGTCACTATCAGTCAAAATAAAATCATTATTTGCA
TGCAAGCTTAGATCCTCTAGACCAGCCAGGACAGAAATGCCTCGACTTCGCTGCTACCCAAGGTTGCCGG
GTGACGCACACCGTGGAAACGGATGAAGGCACGAACCCAGTGGACATAAGCCTGTTCGGTTCGTAAGCTG
TAATGCAAGTAGCGTATGCGCTCACGCAACTGGTCCAGAACCTTGACCGAACGCAGCGGTGGTAACGGCG
CAGTGGCGGTTTTCATGGCTTGTTATGACTGTTTTTTTGGGGTACAGTCTATGCCTCGGGCATCCAAGCA
GCAAGCGCGTTACGCCGTGGGTCGATGTTTGATGTTATGGAGCAGCAACGATGTTACGCAGCAGGGCAGT
CGCCCTAAAACAAAGTTAAACATTATGAGGGAAGCGGTGATCGCCGAAGTATCGACTCAACTATCAGAGG
TAGTTGGCGTCATCGAGCGCCATCTCGAACCGACGTTGCTGGCCGTACATTTGTACGGCTCCGCAGTGGA
TGGCGGCCTGAAGCCACACAGTGATATTGATTTGCTGGTTACGGTGACCGTAAGGCTTGATGAAACAACG
CGGCGAGCTTTGATCAACGACCTTTTGGAAACTTCGGCTTCCCCTGGAGAGAGCGAGATTCTCCGCGCTG
TAGAAGTCACCATTGTTGTGCACGACGACATCATTCCGTGGCGTTATCCAGCTAAGCGCGAACTGCAATT
TGGAGAATGGCAGCGCAATGACATTCTTGCAGGTATCTTCGAGCCAGCCACGATCGACATTGATCTGGCT
ATCTTGCTGACAAAAGCAAGAGAACATAGCGTTGCCTTGGTAGGTCCAGCGGCGGAGGAACTCTTTGATC
CGGTTCCTGAACAGGATCTATTTGAGGCGCTAAATGAAACCTTAACGCTATGGAACTCGCCGCCCGACTG
GGCTGGCGATGAGCGAAATGTAGTGCTTACGTTGTCCCGCATTTGGTACAGCGCAGTAACCGGCAAAATC
GCGCCGAAGGATGTCGCTGCCGACTGGGCAATGGAGCGCCTGCCGGCCCAGTATCAGCCCGTCATACTTG
AAGCTAGACAGGCTTATCTTGGACAAGAAGAAGATCGCTTGGCCTCGCGCGCAGATCAGTTGGAAGAATT
TGTCCACTACGTGAAAGGCGAGATCACCAAGGTAGTCGGCAAATAACCCTCGAGCCACCCATGACCAAAA
TCCCTTAACGTGAGTTACGCGTCGTTCCACTGAGCGTCAGACCCCGTAGAAAAGATCAAAGGATCTTCTT
GAGATCCTTTTTTTCTGCGCGTAATCTGCTGCTTGCAAACAAAAAAACCACCGCTACCAGCGGTGGTTTG
TTTGCCGGATCAAGAGCTACCAACTCTTTTTCCGAAGGTAACTGGCTTCAGCAGAGCGCAGATACCAAAT
ACTGTCCTTCTAGTGTAGCCGTAGTTAGGCCACCACTTCAAGAACTCTGTAGCACCGCCTACATACCTCG
CTCTGCTAATCCTGTTACCAGTGGCTGCTGCCAGTGGCGATAAGTCGTGTCTTACCGGGTTGGACTCAAG
ACGATAGTTACCGGATAAGGCGCAGCGGTCGGGCTGAACGGGGGGTTCGTGCACACAGCCCAGCTTGGAG
CGAACGACCTACACCGAACTGAGATACCTACAGCGTGAGCATTGAGAAAGCGCCACGCTTCCCGAAGGGA
GAAAGGCGGACAGGTATCCGGTAAGCGGCAGGGTCGGAACAGGAGAGCGCACGAGGGAGCTTCCAGGGGG
AAACGCCTGGTATCTTTATAGTCCTGTCGGGTTTCGCCACCTCTGACTTGAGCGTCGATTTTTGTGATGC
TCGTCAGGGGGGCGGAGCCTATGGAAAAACGCCAGCAACGCGGCCTTTTTACGGTTCCTGGCCTTTTGCT
GGCCTTTTGCTCACATGTTCTTTCCTGCGTTATCCCCTGATTCTGTGGATAACCGTATTACCGCCTTTGA
GTGAGCTGATACCGCTCGCCGCAGCCGAACGACCGAGCGCAGCGAGTCAGTGAGCGAGGAAGCGGAAGAG
CGCCCAATACGCAAACCGCCTCTCCCCGCGCGTTGGCCGATTCATTAATGCAGCTGGCACGACAGGTTTC
CCGACTGGAAAGCGGGCAGTGAGCGCAACGCAATTAATACGCGTACCGCTAGCCAGGAAGAGTTTGTAGA
AACGCAAAAAGGCCATCCGTCAGGATGGCCTTCTGCTTAGTTTGATGCCTGGCAGTTTATGGCGGGCGTC
CTGCCCGCCACCCTCCGGGCCGTTGCTTCACAACGTTCAAATCCGCTCCCGGCGGATTTGTCCTACTCAG
GAGAGCGTTCACCGACAAACAACAGATAAAACGAAAGGCCCAGTCTTCCGACTGAGCCTTTCGTTTTATT
TGATGCCTGGCAGTTCCCTACTCTCGCG
