>Addgene plasmid #70322 | R777-E038 Hs.DUSP3-nostop | addgene partial sequence | sequence record 129315 | pCR8_R1 5'-cgaaccgaacaggcttatgt-3'
GTGCGTCACCCGGCAACCTTGGGTAGCAGCGAAGTCGAGGCATTTCTGTCCTGGCTGGTCTAGAGGATCT
AAGCTTGCATGCAAATAATGATTTTATTTTGACTGATAGTGACCTGTTCGTTGCAACAAATTGATAAGCA
ATGCTTTCCTATAATGCCAACTTTGTACAAGAAAGTTGAGGGTTTCAACTTCCCCTCCTTGGCTAGTCTG
TCATTGAGCTGGCAGAGCTGGGCCAGGAAGCCATCGTTGGGGCCGATCTCACGGTTCTGCCTCACGATGC
TCAGGGCAGACTTGACGTCCATCTTCTGCCGCATCATGAGGTAGGCGATAACTAGCGTTGGGGAGCGGCT
ATAACCTTCCCGGCAGTGGACGAGCACCCGGCCATTCTTTTGAGCCAAAGCCTGGTCAATGAAGTCGGCA
GCCCTTTCAAAGTAAGCGCTGAGGTTGAACTCCTGTGTGTCGTTGGCCTTGATGCCCAGGTATGTGATGC
CGGAGTCCTTGTAGAAGTTGGCATTGGTGTTGACGTGCATGAAGGACCTGCCCTCAGCCGCGTTCAGCAC
ATGGGTGATGCCTAGTTTCTGCAGCTTGGGGATGTCCTGAGCCACAGACGCGTTGCCCACGTAGATCCGC
GGGGTGACCTCGTTGCAGG
